>Addgene plasmid #63575 | pCol1a1-frt (FVB) | addgene partial sequence | sequence record 107832 | M13pUC-Fwd 5'-CCCAGTCACGACGTTGTAAAACG-3'
CGCGCGTAATACGACTCACTATAGGGCGAATTGGAGCTGGGCGCGCCACTAGTGCGGGGGACTTTGGGAT
GCTTGTCTTCTTCCACACCAGCCCCTCCTGGTTTTCCCAAGTGTCTCTCTGCTCAGCTTTAACCCATCAG
CCTGCACGGATAAACTTGTAAGACTTGTATGTCCAGAGGCTGTGATCTCCCACCTATGCCACACCAAACC
GGAAGGGGCCTGTGGACATAGATGTCTTTGCTTACAGGTAAGTGGGCACAGAAAGAGACACATTCACTCA
GGTCCCCACTGTGACACCCACACGGGGCCACCCACAGCTCCCATTCACTCCCTCACGTTA
