>Addgene plasmid #63575 | pCol1a1-frt (FVB) | addgene partial sequence | sequence record 107837 | M13pUC-Rev 5'-AGCGGATAACAATTTCACACAGG-3'
CATGATTACGCCAAGCGCGCAATTAACCCTCACTAAAGGGAACAAAAGCTGGGTACGGGCCGGCCCTCGA
GGTCGCACTGGTGACAGCGGCCCTGCTGTATGTAGCCCCACATCCTCTGCCTCATGACCCTCCCCCAAGA
AGACTTGAATACCTGGAAACCTTGATCTCCTTCCTCTACACAGGGTCCCCCCGGCCCTCCTGGACCCCCT
GGCCCTCCTGGACCTCCCAGTGGCGGTTATGACTTCAGCTTCCTGCCTCAGCCACCTCAAGAGAAGTCTC
AAGATGGTGGCCGCTACTACCGGGCCGATGATGCTAACGTGGTTCGTGACCGTGACCTTGAGGTGGACAC
CACCCTCAAGAGCCTGAGTCAGCAGATTGAGAACATCCGCAGCCCCGAAGGCAGCCGCAAGAACCCTGCC
CGCACATGCCGCGACCTCAAGATGTGCCACTCTGACTGGAAGAGCGGTAAGGATTAACCCCAGCCACCTC
CC
