>Addgene plasmid #63575 | pCol1a1-frt (FVB) | addgene partial sequence | sequence record 107839 | Hygro-R 5'-tatccacgccctcctacatc-3'
TCTTCGCCCTCCGAGAGCTGCATCAGGTCGGAGACGCTGTCGAACTTTTCGATCAGAAACTTCTCGACAG
ACGTCGCGGTGAGTTCAGGCTTTTTGGCCAAGGAAGTTCCTATACTTTCTAGAGAATAGGAACTTCGGAA
TAGGAACTTCTAGGTACGTGAACCATCACCCT
[91 nt withheld, positions 173-263]
G
[124 nt withheld, positions 265-388]
GGGGATACCCCCTAGAGCCCCAGCTGGTTCTTTCCGCCTCAGAAGCCATAGAGCCCACCGCATCCCCAGC
ATGCCTGCTATTGTCTTCCCAATCCTCCCCCTTGCTGTCCTGCCCCACC
