>Addgene plasmid #63575 | pCol1a1-frt (FVB) | addgene partial sequence | sequence record 107845 | Hygro-F 5'-gacggcaatttcgatgatg-3'
GATGCGACGCAATCGTCCGATCCGGAGCCGGGACTGTCGGGCGTACACAAATCGCCCGCAGAAGCGCGGC
CGTCTGGACCGATGGCTGTGTAGAAGTACTCGCCGATAGTGGAAACCGACGCCCCAGCACTCGTCCGAGG
GCAAAGGAATAGCACGTACTACGAGATTTCGATTCCACCGCCGCCTTCTATGAAAGGTTGGGCTTCGGAA
TCGTTTTCCGGGACGCCGGCTGGATGATCCTCCAGCGCGGGGATCTCATGCTGGAGTTCTTCGCCCACCC
CAACTTGTTTATTGCAGCTTATAATGGTTACAAATAAAGCAATAGCATCACAAATTTCACAAATAAAGCA
TTTTTTTCACTGCATTCTAGTTGTGGTTTGTCCAAACTCATCAATGTATCTTATCATGTCTGTATACCGT
CGAGACCTGAGGCCTGGGAGGTGTTGCCCATGGATCCTGGGAGGTTCATGAGCCCTCAAAGGGATTCAAG
CAGCAGAAACAGGGACTGAGACATGGAGGACCAGGTTGCTCCTTGGTCACACATGGAGGGGTAGCTGGCC
TCTCCCCACCTCTAGCCCAAAGAAACCATAATTTAGTATAGAAGGGGCCTTCTAATGCTGGGGTGTCACA
AGGAGGATGAGAATTTCTTGGGTCACCCTTGATCTCACCAGAGAGAGGTGCCCAGCCCTCAAGGAACTCT
CCCCGG
