[The description below was written by a language model from this plasmid's Addgene catalogue record.]
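Description:
pCol1a1-frt (FVB) is a mouse gene-targeting vector built on the pBluescriptII SK backbone, with modified restriction sites. At about 13.2 kb in total, it is maintained in bacteria as a high-copy plasmid under ampicillin selection. The roughly 10.3 kb insert, Col1A-frt-hygro-pA, was cloned between XhoI and SpeI. It consists of homology arms for the mouse Col1a1 locus flanking a selection and landing-pad cassette. The arms are derived from the FVB strain so that they match the genome of FVB-derived embryonic stem cells. The cassette between them is the same as in an earlier Col1a1-frt targeting plasmid, part of which came from another laboratory.

The cassette contains a neomycin resistance unit flanked by FRT sites, followed by a hygromycin resistance gene that lacks its ATG start codon and has a polyadenylation signal. The record lists no promoter for the insert as a whole and does not state what drives the neo cassette. Correctly targeted ES cell clones are selected with G418. The hygromycin gene is not expressed in this configuration, so hygromycin cannot be used for selection at the targeting step. In designs of this kind, the truncated marker generally serves as a "homing" site: a later Flp-mediated recombination at the FRT site brings in an incoming construct that supplies the missing promoter and start codon, restoring hygromycin resistance only on correct integration. The plasmid has unique sites for linearisation before targeting. It belongs to a strategy for introducing transgenes into ES cells derived from genetically engineered mouse models in order to study gene function.
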