Addgene plasmid #63575: pCol1a1-frt (FVB)
Purpose: Targeting vector for the Col1a1 locus that contains a Neo resistance cassette flanked by FRT sites, followed by an ATG-less Hygromycine resistance gene. The homology arms match the sequence of FVB.
Depositing lab: Ivo Huijbers. Depositing organization: Netherlands Cancer Institute. Publication: Using the GEMM-ESC strategy to study gene function in mouse models. Huijbers IJ, Del Bravo J, Bin Ali R, Pritchard C, Braumuller TM, van Miltenburg MH, Henneman L, Michalak EM, Berns A, Jonkers J. Nat Protoc. 2015 Nov;10(11):1755-85. doi: 10.1038/nprot.2015.114. Epub 2015 Oct 15. PubMed 26492136.
Backbone
  Vector backbone: pBluescriptII SK
  Backbone size w/o insert (bp): 2888
  Total vector size (bp): 13163
  Modifications to backbone: restriction sites
  Vector type: Mammalian Expression, Bacterial Expression, Mouse Targeting ; FRT/Flpe
  Selectable markers: Neomycin (select with G418)
Growth in bacteria
  Bacterial resistance: Ampicillin, 100 μg/mL
  Growth temperature: 37°C
  Growth strain: Stbl3
  Copy number: High Copy
Gene/Insert
  Gene/Insert name: Col1A-frt-hygro-pA
  Species: M. musculus (mouse)
  Insert size (bp): 10275
  Promoter: None
  Cloning method: Restriction Enzyme; 5′ cloning site XhoI (not destroyed); 3′ cloning site SpeI (not destroyed)
  Sequencing primers: 5′ M13reverse; 3′ T7
Resource information
  A portion of this plasmid was derived from a plasmid made by: Rudolf Jaenisch lab
Terms and licenses: Academic/Nonprofit Terms; Industry Terms: Not Available to Industry
Depositor comments: The cassette in between the homologous recombination arms is the same as in AddGene Plasmid #20730. The homologous recombination arms are derived from mouse strain FVB. The Hygromycin gene in this construct does not have an ATG start codon nor is it expressed. Hygromycin can not be used for selection when this construct is used in a targeting experiment in mouse strain FVB derived ES cells. The construct can be linearized with AscI, FseI or XhoI
How to cite: pCol1a1-frt (FVB) was a gift from Ivo Huijbers (Addgene plasmid # 63575 ; http://n2t.net/addgene:63575 ; RRID:Addgene_63575)
